Addgene plasmid #41810: H9 F42A pAcGP67a
Depositing lab: Chris Garcia. Depositing organization: Stanford University. Publication: Exploiting a natural conformational switch to engineer an interleukin-2 'superkine'. Levin AM, Bates DL, Ring AM, Krieg C, Lin JT, Su L, Moraga I, Raeber ME, Bowman GR, Novick P, Pande VS, Fathman CG, Boyman O, Garcia KC. Nature. 2012 Mar 25;484(7395):529-33. doi: 10.1038/nature10975. PubMed 22446627.
Backbone
  Vector backbone: pAcGP67a
  Backbone manufacturer: BD
  Backbone size w/o insert (bp): 9761
  Total vector size (bp): 10000
  Vector type: Insect Expression
Growth in bacteria
  Bacterial resistance: Ampicillin, 100 μg/mL
  Growth temperature: 37°C
  Growth strain: DH5alpha
  Copy number: High Copy
Gene/Insert
  Gene/Insert name: H9 Super-2 (alt names: Super-2; H9)
  Species: H. sapiens (human)
  Insert size (bp): 429
  Mutation: Phenylalanine 42 to Alanine
  Entrez Gene: IL2 (a.k.a. IL-2, TCGF, lymphokine)
  Promoter: Polyhedron
  Tag / fusion protein: 8x His (C terminal on insert)
  Cloning method: Restriction Enzyme; 5′ cloning site BamHI (not destroyed); 3′ cloning site NotI (not destroyed)
  Sequencing primers: 5′ PolyhedronFor; 3′ PolyhedronRev
Terms and licenses: Academic/Nonprofit Terms; Industry Terms: Not Available to Industry
Depositor comments: H9 has the following mutations compared to wildtype IL-2: L80F, R81F, L85V, I86V, I92F
How to cite: H9 F42A pAcGP67a was a gift from Chris Garcia (Addgene plasmid # 41810 ; http://n2t.net/addgene:41810 ; RRID:Addgene_41810)
