[The description below was written by a language model from this plasmid's Addgene catalogue record.]
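Description:
H9 F42A pAcGP67a is a baculovirus transfer plasmid for secreted protein production in insect cells, built on the commercial pAcGP67a backbone (about 9.8 kb without insert, roughly 10 kb in total). It is maintained in E. coli as a high-copy plasmid under ampicillin selection. As a transfer vector it is not expressed directly. It is normally co-introduced into insect cells with baculoviral DNA so that the expression cassette recombines into the viral genome, and the resulting recombinant virus drives protein production. Vectors of the pAcGP67 series are generally known for supplying an upstream gp67 secretion signal that directs the product into the culture medium. The record itself does not list this element, and no feature table is provided.

The payload is a 429 bp human IL2 variant cloned between BamHI and NotI sites, both preserved, under the very late, very strong polyhedrin promoter, with a C-terminal 8x His tag for metal-affinity purification. The insert encodes H9, also called Super-2, an engineered interleukin-2 "superkine". According to the depositor's comments, it differs from wild-type IL-2 by the substitutions L80F, R81F, L85V, I86V and I92F. This construct adds a further phenylalanine 42 to alanine change. F42A is widely described as a substitution that weakens IL-2 binding to the alpha receptor subunit (CD25), but the record does not state the purpose of the mutation here. The plasmid is suited to producing purified recombinant H9 F42A protein for biochemical, structural or cell-signalling studies of engineered IL-2 and its receptor interactions.
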