>Addgene plasmid #41810 | H9 F42A pAcGP67a | depositor partial sequence | sequence record 56333 | Polyhedron forward
CAAACTGGAAATGTCTATCAATATATAGTTGCTGATATCATGGAGATAATTAAAATGATAACCATCTCGC
AAATAAATAAGTATTTTACTGTTTTCGTAACAGTTTTGTAATAAAAAAACCTATAAATATTCCGGATTAT
TCATACCGTCCCACCATCGGGCGCGGATCTATGCTACTAGTAAATCAGTCACACCAAGGCTTCAATAAGG
AACACACAAGCAAGATGGTAAGCGCTATTGTTTTATATGTGCTTTTGGCGGCGGCGGCGCATTCTGCCTT
TGCGGCGGATCCCGCACCTACTTCAAGTTCTACAAAGAAAACACAGCTACAACTGGAGCATTTACTTCTG
GATTTACAGATGATTTTGAATGGAATTAATAATTACAAGAATCCCAAACTCACCAGGATGCTCACAGCAA
AGTTTTACATGCCCAAGAAGGCCACAGAACTGAAACATCTTCAGTGTCTAGAAGAAGAACTCAAACCTCT
GGAGGAAGTGCTAAATTTAGCTCAGAGCAAAAACTTTCACTTCGATCCCAGGGACGTCGTCAGCAATATC
AACGTATTCGTCCTGGAACTAAAGGGATCTGAAACAACATTCATGTGTGAATATGCTGATGAGACAGCAA
CCATTGTAGAATTTCTGAACAGATGGATTACCTTTTGTCAAAGCATCATCTCAACACTAACTGGCGGCCA
TCATCACCACCATCACCACCATTAATGAGCGGCCGCGGTCTTAATGATATTTTCGAGGCTCAGAAGATTG
AGTGGCATGAACATCATCATCATCATCATTAAAGATCTG
