>Addgene plasmid #41810 | H9 F42A pAcGP67a | addgene partial sequence | sequence record 57028 | polyhedrin_fwd
CAGTTTTGTAATAAAAAAACCTATAAATATTCCGGATTATTCATACCGTCCCACCATCGGGCGCGGATCT
ATGCTACTAGTAAATCAGTCACACCAAGGCTTCAATAAGGAACACACAAGCAAGATGGTAAGCGCTATTG
TTTTATATGTGCTTTTGGCGGCGGCGGCGCATTCTGCCTTTGCGGCGGATCCCGCACCTACTTCAAGTTC
TACAAAGAAAACACAGCTACAACTGGAGCATTTACTTCTGGATTTACAGATGATTTTGAATGGAATTAAT
AATTACAAGAATCCCAAACTCACCAGGATGCTCACAGCAAAGTTTTACATGCCCAAGAAGGCCACAGAAC
TGAAACATCTTCAGTGTCTAGAAGAAGAACTCAAACCTCTGGAGGAAGTGCTAAATTTAGCTCAGAGCAA
AAACTTTCACTTCGATCCCAGGGACGTCGTCAGCAATATCAACGTATTCGTCCTGGAACTAAAGGGATCT
GAAACAACATTCATGTGTGAATATGCTGATGAGACAGCAACCATTGTAGAATTTCTGAACAGATGGATTA
CCTTTTGTCAAAGCATCATCTCAACACTAACTGGCGGCCATCATCACCACCATCACCACCATTAATGAGC
GGCCGCGGTCTTAATGATATTTTCGAGGCTCAGAAGATTGAGTGGCATGAACATCATCATCATCATCATT
AAAGATCTGATCCTTTCCTGGGACCCGGCAAGAACCAAAAACTCACTCTCTTCAAGGAAATCCGTAATGT
TAAACCCGACACGATGAAGCTTGTCGTTGGATGGAAA
